Addgene plasmid #245083: SIN-cPPT-PGK-mitoGO-ATeam2-WPRE
Purpose: Mitochondrial ATP biosensor
Depositing lab: Nicole Déglon. Depositing organization: Centre Hospitalier Universitaire Vaudois (CHUV).
Backbone
  Vector backbone: SIN-LV
  Backbone size w/o insert (bp): 7675
  Vector type: Mammalian Expression, Lentiviral
Growth in bacteria
  Bacterial resistance: Ampicillin, 100 μg/mL
  Growth temperature: 37°C
  Growth strain: NEB Stable
  Copy number: High Copy
Gene/Insert
  Gene/Insert name: mitoGO-ATeam2
  Species: Synthetic
  Insert size (bp): 3461
  Promoter: Mouse PGK
  Cloning method: Unknown
Terms and licenses: Academic/Nonprofit Terms; Industry Terms: Not Available to Industry
How to cite: SIN-cPPT-PGK-mitoGO-ATeam2-WPRE was a gift from Nicole Déglon (Addgene plasmid # 245083 ; http://n2t.net/addgene:245083 ; RRID:Addgene_245083)
