[The description below was written by a language model from this plasmid's Addgene catalogue record and pLannotate feature annotations shown in this document.]
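Description:
SIN-cPPT-PGK-mitoGO-ATeam2-WPRE is a self-inactivating HIV-1-derived lentiviral transfer plasmid (SIN-LV backbone, about 11.1 kb in total) for expressing a mitochondrially targeted ATP biosensor in mammalian cells. It is propagated in E. coli through a high-copy ColE1/pUC-type origin with ampicillin selection (AmpR, β-lactamase). The viral portion contains a 5' LTR annotated as truncated, the Ψ packaging signal with an adjoining gag fragment, the Rev response element for Rev-dependent nuclear export of the genomic RNA, the cPPT/CTS element that aids nuclear import and transduction efficiency, and a ΔU3 3' LTR, whose deletion is copied to both ends on reverse transcription and silences LTR-driven transcription in the integrated provirus. Outside the LTRs, the backbone retains legacy sequences, including pBR322 remnants and an SV40 promoter–gpt cassette with SV40 intron and poly(A) signal; gpt is annotated only as fragments, so its functionality is not established by the record.

Expression is driven by the internal mouse PGK promoter, a moderate, broadly active housekeeping promoter. The insert lies between attB1 and attB2 sites, which suggests Gateway recombination, although the cloning method is recorded as unknown. The open reading frame begins with a COX8A fragment, which is consistent with a mitochondrial targeting presequence. This is followed by the orange fluorescent protein mKOκ, the Bacillus subtilis ATP synthase ε subunit (atpC) as the ATP-binding module, and a circularly permuted fluorescent protein annotated as cp173Venus. In ATeam-type sensors, ATP binding changes the conformation of the ε subunit and alters FRET between the flanking fluorophores, giving a ratiometric readout. A downstream WPRE enhances transcript stability and expression. The construct is intended for lentiviral delivery and imaging of mitochondrial ATP levels in living cells.
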