Features (pLannotate 1.2.2; 38 found; start..end, strand, type, name):
    377..634     +  LTR            5' LTR (truncated): truncated 5' long terminal repeat (LTR) from HIV-1
    681..806     +  misc_feature   HIV-1 Ψ: packaging signal of human immunodeficiency virus type 1
    790..1153    +  CDS            HIV-1 gag (fragment): gag protein from human immunodeficiency virus 1; gag
   1299..1532    +  misc_feature   RRE: The Rev response element (RRE) of HIV-1 allows for Rev-dependent mRNA export from the nucleus to the cytoplasm.
   1909..2009    +  CDS            Rev (fragment): human immunodeficiency virus 1 (HIV-1) Rev protein; rev; enhances nuclear export of unspliced and incompletely spliced viral mRNAs
   2028..2145    +  misc_feature   cPPT/CTS: central polypurine tract and central termination sequence of HIV-1
   2163..2662    +  promoter       PGK promoter: mouse phosphoglycerate kinase 1 promoter
   2673..2707    +  misc_feature   MCS (fragment): pBluescript multiple cloning site
   2711..2735    +  protein_bind   attB1: mutant version of attB; recombination site for the Gateway® BP reaction BP Clonase™
   2769..2802    +  LTR            5' LTR (truncated) (fragment): truncated 5' long terminal repeat (LTR) from HIV-1
   2818..2836    +  promoter       T7 promoter: promoter for bacteriophage T7 RNA polymerase
   2883..2969    +  CDS            COX8A (fragment): COX8A_HUMAN - Also known as COX8, COX8L. Experimental evidence at protein level: Swiss-Prot protein existence level 1. Component of the cytochrome c oxidase, the last enzyme in the mitochondrial electron transport chain which drives oxidative phosphorylation. The respiratory chain contains 3 multisubunit complexes succinate dehydrogenase (complex II, CII), ubiquinol- cytochrome c oxidoreductase (cytochrome b-c1 complex, complex III, CIII) and cytochrome c oxidase (complex IV, CIV), that cooperate to transfer electrons derived from NADH and succinate to molecular oxygen, creating an electrochem
   3096..3749    +  CDS            mKO&kappa;: mKO&kappa; is a basic (constitutively fluorescent) orange fluorescent protein published in 2008, derived from Verrillofungia concinna. It has low acid sensitivity.
   3756..4145    +  CDS            atpC: ATPE_BACSU - Experimental evidence at protein level: Swiss-Prot protein existence level 1. Produces ATP from ADP in the presence of a proton gradient across the membrane. From Bacillus subtilis (strain 168).
   4161..4895    +  CDS            cp173Venus: circularly permuted form of the Venus yellow fluorescent protein (Nagai et al., 2004) efficient FRET acceptor for CFP
   4943..4967    -  protein_bind   attB2: mutant version of attB; recombination site for the Gateway® BP reaction BP Clonase™
   4971..5010    +  misc_feature   MCS (fragment): pBluescript multiple cloning site
   5020..5608    +  misc_feature   WPRE: woodchuck hepatitis virus posttranscriptional regulatory element
   5627..5695    +  CDS            nef (fragment): NEF_HV1Z2 - Experimental evidence at protein level: Swiss-Prot protein existence level 1. Extracellular Nef protein targets CD4(+) T-lymphocytes for apoptosis by interacting with CXCR4 surface receptors. From Human immunodeficiency virus type 1 group M subtype D (isolate Z2/CDC-Z34) (HIV-1).
   5697..5930    +  LTR            3' LTR (ΔU3): self-inactivating 3' long terminal repeat (LTR) from HIV-1
   5955..5973    -  promoter       SP6 promoter: promoter for bacteriophage SP6 RNA polymerase
   6201..6480    +  CDS            TcR (fragment): tetracycline efflux protein; tet; confers resistance to tetracycline
   6481..6529    -  misc_feature   bom (fragment): basis of mobility region from pBR322
   6631..6666    -  CDS            rop (fragment): Rop protein, which maintains plasmids at low copy number; rop
   6761..6865    +  promoter       AmpR promoter: bla
   6866..7726    +  CDS            AmpR: β-lactamase; bla; confers resistance to ampicillin, carbenicillin, and related antibiotics
   7897..8485    +  rep_origin     ori: high-copy-number ColE1/pMB1/pBR322/pUC origin of replication
   8668..8724    +  CDS            lacI (fragment): lac repressor; lacI; The lac repressor binds to the lac operator to inhibit transcription in E. coli. This inhibition can be relieved by adding lactose or isopropyl-β-D-thiogalactopyranoside (IPTG).
   8731..9060    +  promoter       SV40 promoter: SV40 enhancer and early promoter
   9260..9379    +  CDS            gpt (fragment): XGPT_ECOLI - Also known as gpp, gxu. Experimental evidence at protein level: Swiss-Prot protein existence level 1. Purine salvage pathway enzyme that catalyzes the transfer of the ribosyl-5-phosphate group from 5-phospho-alpha-D-ribose 1- diphosphate (PRPP) to the N9 position of the 6-oxopurines guanine and xanthine to form the corresponding ribonucleotides GMP (guanosine 5'- monophosphate) and XMP (xanthosine 5'-monophosphate), with the release of PPi. To a lesser extent, also acts on hypoxanthine (PubMed:9100006, PubMed:3886014). Does not ribophosphorylate adenine (PubMed:3886014). From Esch
   9379..9714    +  CDS            gpt (fragment): XGPT_ECOLI - Also known as gpp, gxu. Experimental evidence at protein level: Swiss-Prot protein existence level 1. Purine salvage pathway enzyme that catalyzes the transfer of the ribosyl-5-phosphate group from 5-phospho-alpha-D-ribose 1- diphosphate (PRPP) to the N9 position of the 6-oxopurines guanine and xanthine to form the corresponding ribonucleotides GMP (guanosine 5'- monophosphate) and XMP (xanthosine 5'-monophosphate), with the release of PPi. To a lesser extent, also acts on hypoxanthine (PubMed:9100006, PubMed:3886014). Does not ribophosphorylate adenine (PubMed:3886014). From Esch
   9809..10114   +  CDS            frsA (fragment): FRSA_ECOLI - Also known as yafA. Experimental evidence at protein level: Swiss-Prot protein existence level 1. Catalyzes the hydrolysis of esters (PubMed:15808744). Displays esterase activity toward pNP-butyrate (PubMed:15808744). May stimulate mixed-acid fermentation by acting as a fermentation/respiration switch that down-regulates respiration and up- regulates fermentation rates (PubMed:15169777). From Escherichia coli (strain K12).
  10118..10192   +  CDS            small t antigen (fragment): SV40 (simian virus 40) small t antigen
  10194..10259   +  intron         small t intron: SV40 (simian virus 40) small t antigen intron
  10389..10409   +  CDS            SV40 NLS: nuclear localization signal of SV40 (simian virus 40) large T antigen
  10728..10811   +  CDS            large T antigen (fragment): large T antigen from SV40 (simian virus 40)
  10834..10968   +  polyA_signal   SV40 poly(A) signal: SV40 polyadenylation signal
  11135..329     +  CDS            nef (fragment) (across the origin): NEF_HV1BR - Experimental evidence at protein level: Swiss-Prot protein existence level 1. Extracellular Nef protein targets CD4(+) T-lymphocytes for apoptosis by interacting with CXCR4 surface receptors (PubMed:14990729). From Human immunodeficiency virus type 1 group M subtype B (isolate BRU/LAI) (HIV-1).
>Addgene plasmid #245083 | SIN-cPPT-PGK-mitoGO-ATeam2-WPRE | addgene full sequence | sequence record 499134 | Addgene NGS Result
TGGAAGGGCTAATTCACTCCCAAAGAAGACAAGATATCCTTGATCTGTGGATCTACCACACACAAGGCTA
CTTCCCTGATTAGCAGAACTACACACCAGGGCCAGGGGTCAGATATCCACTGACCTTTGGATGGTGCTAC
AAGCTAGTACCAGTTGAGCCAGATAAGGTAGAAGAGGCCAATAAAGGAGAGAACACCAGCTTGTTACACC
CTGTGAGCCTGCATGGGATGGATGACCCGGAGAGAGAAGTGTTAGAGTGGAGGTTTGACAGCCGCCTAGC
ATTTCATCACGTGGCCCGAGAGCTGCATCCGGAGTACTTCAAGAACTGCTGATATCGAGCTTGCTACAAG
GGACTTTCCGCTGGGGACTTTCCAGGGAGGCGTGGCCTGGGCGGGACTGGGGAGTGGCGAGCCCTCAGAT
CCTGCATATAAGCAGCTGCTTTTTGCCTGTACTGGGTCTCTCTGGTTAGACCAGATCTGAGCCTGGGAGC
TCTCTGGCTAACTAGGGAACCCACTGCTTAAGCCTCAATAAAGCTTGCCTTGAGTGCTTCAAGTAGTGTG
TGCCCGTCTGTTGTGTGACTCTGGTAACTAGAGATCCCTCAGACCCTTTTAGTCAGTGTGGAAAATCTCT
AGCAGTGGCGCCCGAACAGGGACTTGAAAGCGAAAGGGAAACCAGAGGAGCTCTCTCGACGCAGGACTCG
GCTTGCTGAAGCGCGCACGGCAAGAGGCGAGGGGCGGCGACTGGTGAGTACGCCAAAAATTTTGACTAGC
GGAGGCTAGAAGGAGAGAGATGGGTGCGAGAGCGTCAGTATTAAGCGGGGGAGAATTAGATCGCGATGGG
AAAAAATTCGGTTAAGGCCAGGGGGAAAGAAAAAATATAAATTAAAACATATAGTATGGGCAAGCAGGGA
GCTAGAACGATTCGCAGTTAATCCTGGCCTGTTAGAAACATCAGAAGGCTGTAGACAAATACTGGGACAG
CTACAACCATCCCTTCAGACAGGATCAGAAGAACTTAGATCATTATATAATACAGTAGCAACCCTCTATT
GTGTGCATCAAAGGATAGAGATAAAAGACACCAAGGAAGCTTTAGACAAGATAGAGGAAGAGCAAAACAA
AAGTAAGACCACCGCACAGCAAGCGGCCGCTGATCTTCAGACCTGGAGGAGGAGATATGAGGGACAATTG
GAGAAGTGAATTATATAAATATAAAGTAGTAAAAATTGAACCATTAGGAGTAGCACCCACCAAGGCAAAG
AGAAGAGTGGTGCAGAGAGAAAAAAGAGCAGTGGGAATAGGAGCTTTGTTCCTTGGGTTCTTGGGAGCAG
CAGGAAGCACTATGGGCGCAGCGTCAATGACGCTGACGGTACAGGCCAGACAATTATTGTCTGGTATAGT
GCAGCAGCAGAACAATTTGCTGAGGGCTATTGAGGCGCAACAGCATCTGTTGCAACTCACAGTCTGGGGC
ATCAAGCAGCTCCAGGCAAGAATCCTGGCTGTGGAAAGATACCTAAAGGATCAACAGCTCCTGGGGATTT
GGGGTTGCTCTGGAAAACTCATTTGCACCACTGCTGTGCCTTGGAATGCTAGTTGGAGTAATAAATCTCT
GGAACAGATTTGGAATCACACGACCTGGATGGAGTGGGACAGAGAAATTAACAATTACACAAGCTTAATA
CACTCCTTAATTGAAGAATCGCAAAACCAGCAAGAAAAGAATGAACAAGAATTATTGGAATTAGATAAAT
GGGCAAGTTTGTGGAATTGGTTTAACATAACAAATTGGCTGTGGTATATAAAATTATTCATAATGATAGT
AGGAGGCTTGGTAGGTTTAAGAATAGTTTTTGCTGTACTTTCTATAGTGAATAGAGTTAGGCAGGGATAT
TCACCATTATCGTTTCAGACCCACCTCCCAACCCCGAGGGGACCCGACAGGCCCGAAGGAATAGAAGAAG
AAGGTGGAGAGAGAGACAGAGACAGATCCATTCGATTAGTGAACGGATCTCGACGGTATCGGTTAACTTT
TAAAAGAAAAGGGGGGATTGGGGGGTACAGTGCAGGGGAAAGAATAGTAGACATAATAGCAACAGACATA
CAAACTAAAGAATTACAAAAACAAATTACAAAAATTCAAAATTTTATCGATGGTCGAGTACCGGGTAGGG
GAGGCGCTTTTCCCAAGGCAGTCTGGAGCATGCGCTTTAGCAGCCCCGCTGGGCACTTGGCGCTACACAA
GTGGCCTCTGGCCTCGCACACATTCCACATCCACCGGTAGGCGCCAACCGGCTCCGTTCTTTGGTGGCCC
CTTCGCGCCACCTTCTACTCCTCCCCTAGTCAGGAAGTTCCCCCCCGCCCCGCAGCTCGCGTCGTGCAGG
ACGTGACAAATGGAAGTAGCACGTCTCACTAGTCTCGTGCAGATGGACAGCACCGCTGAGCAATGGAAGC
GGGTAGGCCTTTGGGGCAGCGGCCAATAGCAGCTTTGCTCCTTCGCTTTCTGGGCTCAGAGGCTGGGAAG
GGGTGGGTCCGGGGGCGGGCTCAGGGGCGGGCTCAGGGGCGGGGCGGGCGCCCGAAGGTCCTCCGGAGGC
CCGGCATTCTGCACGCTTCAAAAGCGCACGTCTGCCGCGCTGTTCTCCTCTTCCTCATCTCCGGGCCTTT
CGACCTCTAGGATCTAGAACTAGTGGATCCCCCGGGCTGCAGGAATTATCACAAGTTTGTACAAAAAAGC
AGGCTCCACCATGGGAACCAATTCAGTCGACTGGATCTGAGCTCTCTGGCTAACTAGAGAACCCACTGCT
TACTGGCTTATCGAAATTAATACGACTCACTATAGGGAGACCCAAGCTGGCTAGCGTTTAAACGGGCCCT
CTAGACTCGAGCATGTCTGTTCTGACTCCTCTGCTGCTCCGGGGTCTCACAGGTTCCGCAAGAAGACTCC
CCGTGCCTAGGGCCAAAATTCATTCACTGGGGGACCCCATGAGCGTGCTCACCCCACTCCTGCTGCGGGG
GCTGACCGGCAGCGCTAGGCGGCTGCCAGTCCCCAGGGCCAAGATCCACAGTCTCGGCGATCCCAAGGAT
CCACCGGTCGCCACCATGGTGAGTGTGATTAAACCAGAGATGAAGATGAGGTACTACATGGACGGCTCCG
TCAATGGGCATGAGTTCACAATTGAAGGTGAAGGCACAGGCAGACCTTACGAGGGACATCAAGAGATGAC
ACTACGCGTCACAATGGCCGAGGGCGGGCCAATGCCTTTCGCGTTTGACTTAGTGTCACACGTGTTCTGT
TACGGCCACAGAGTATTTACTAAATATCCAGAAGAGATACCAGACTATTTCAAACAAGCATTTCCTGAAG
GCCTGTCATGGGAAAGGTCGTTGGAGTTCGAAGATGGTGGGTCCGCTTCAGTCAGTGCGCATATAAGCCT
TAGAGGAAACACCTTCTACCACAAATCCAAATTTACTGGGGTTAACTTTCCTGCCGATGGTCCTATCATG
CAAAACCAAAGTGTTGATTGGGAGCCATCAACCGAGAAAATTACTGCCAGCGACGGAGTTCTGAAGGGTG
ATGTTACGATGTACCTAAAACTTGAAGGAGGCGGCAATCACAAATGCCAATTCAAGACTACTTACAAGGC
GGCAAAAGAGATTCTTGAAATGCCAGGAGACCATTACATCGGCCATCGCCTCGTCAGGAAAACCGAAGGC
AACATTACTGAGCAGGTAGAAGATGCAGTAGCTCATTCCATCGATATGAAAACTGTGAAAGTGAATATAA
CAACCCCTGATGGGCCAGTCTACGACGCTGATATCGAGATGGTGTCCGTGCGGGCCGAGAGTGGTGATCT
CGGCATCCTCCCCGGTCACATTCCCACAAAGGCCCCACTGAAGATCGGAGCTGTGCGGCTGAAGAAGGAC
GGCCAAACCGAGTACGTCGCAGTCTCAGGCGGCACTGTTGAAGTGCGGCCTGACCACGTTACCATTAATG
CTCAAGCCGCTGAAACAGCCGAAGGAATCGACAAAGAGAGAGCAGAAGCCGCAAGACAGAGGGCCCAGGA
GCGGCTGAACTCTCAATCCGATGACACCGATATTCGCCGGGCCGAGCTGGCACTGCAGAGGGCCCTGAAC
AGACTGGACGTGGCTGAAATGAAGGAATTCATGGACGGCAGCGTGCAGCTCGCCGACCACTACCAGCAGA
ACACCCCCATCGGCGACGGCCCCGTGCTGCTGCCCGACAACCACTACCTGAGCACCCAGTCCAAGCTGAG
CAAAGACCCCAACGAGAAGCGCGATCACATGGTCCTGCTGGAGTTCGTGACCGCCGCCGGGATCACTCTC
GGCATGGACGAGCTGTACAAGGGTGGCAGCGGTGGCATGGTGAGCAAGGGCGAGGAGCTGTTCACCGGGG
TGGTGCCCATCCTGGTCGAGCTGGACGGCGACGTAAACGGCCACAAGTTCAGCGTGTCCGGCGAGGGCGA
GGGCGATGCCACCTACGGCAAGCTGACCCTGAAGTTCATCTGCACCACCGGCAAGCTGCCCGTGCCCTGG
CCCACCCTCGTGACCACCCTGACCTACGGCGTGCAGTGCTTCAGCCGCTACCCCGACCACATGAAGCAGC
ACGACTTCTTCAAGTCCGCCATGCCCGAAGGCTACGTCCAGGAGCGCACCATCTTCTTCAAGGACGACGG
CAACTACAAGACCCGCGCCGAGGTGAAGTTCGAGGGCGACACCCTGGTGAACCGCATCGAGCTGAAGGGC
ATCGACTTCAAGGAGGACGGCAACATCCTGGGGCACAAGCTGGAGTACAACTACAACAGCCACAACGTCT
ATATCATGGCCGACAAGCAGAAGAACGGCATCAAGGTGAACTTCAAGATCCGCCACAACATCGAGTGAAG
CTAATTCGCGGCCGCACTCGAGATGGAAGATCTTCCATCTAGACCCAGCTTTCTTGTACAAAGTGGTGAT
AATTCGATATCAAGCTTATCGATACCGTCGACCTCGAGGGAATTCCGATAATCAACCTCTGGATTACAAA
ATTTGTGAAAGATTGACTGGTATTCTTAACTATGTTGCTCCTTTTACGCTATGTGGATACGCTGCTTTAA
TGCCTTTGTATCATGCTATTGCTTCCCGTATGGCTTTCATTTTCTCCTCCTTGTATAAATCCTGGTTGCT
GTCTCTTTATGAGGAGTTGTGGCCCGTTGTCAGGCAACGTGGCGTGGTGTGCACTGTGTTTGCTGACGCA
ACCCCCACTGGTTGGGGCATTGCCACCACCTGTCAGCTCCTTTCCGGGACTTTCGCTTTCCCCCTCCCTA
TTGCCACGGCGGAACTCATCGCCGCCTGCCTTGCCCGCTGCTGGACAGGGGCTCGGCTGTTGGGCACTGA
CAATTCCGTGGTGTTGTCGGGGAAGCTGACGTCCTTTCCATGGCTGCTCGCCTGTGTTGCCACCTGGATT
CTGCGCGGGACGTCCTTCTGCTACGTCCCTTCGGCCCTCAATCCAGCGGACCTTCCTTCCCGCGGCCTGC
TGCCGGCTCTGCGGCCTCTTCCGCGTCTTCGCCTTCGCCCTCAGACGAGTCGGATCTCCCTTTGGGCCGC
CTCCCCGCATCGGGAATTCGAGCTCGGTACCTTTAAGACCAATGACTTACAAGGCAGCTGTAGATCTTAG
CCACTTTTTAAAAGAAAAGGGGGGACTGGAAGGGCTAATTCACTCCCAACGAAGACAAGATCTGCTTTTT
GCTTGTACTGGGTCTCTCTGGTTAGACCAGATCTGAGCCTGGGAGCTCTCTGGCTAACTAGGGAACCCAC
TGCTTAAGCCTCAATAAAGCTTGCCTTGAGTGCTTCAAGTAGTGTGTGCCCGTCTGTTGTGTGACTCTGG
TAACTAGAGATCCCTCAGACCCTTTTAGTCAGTGTGGAAAATCTCTAGCAGCATCTAGAATTAATTCCGT
GTATTCTATAGTGTCACCTAAATCGTATGTGTATGATACATAAGGTTATGTATTAATTGTAGCCGCGTTC
TAACGACAATATGTACAAGCCTAATTGTGTAGCATCTGGCTTACTGAAGCAGACCCTATCATCTCTCTCG
TAAACTGCCGTCAGAGTCGGTTTGGTTGGACGAACCTTCTGAGTTTCTGGTAACGCCGTCCCGCACCCGG
AAATGGTCAGCGAACCAATCAGCAGGGTCATCGCTAGCCAGATCCTCTACGCCGGACGCATCGTGGCCGG
CATCACCGGCGCCACAGGTGCGGTTGCTGGCGCCTATATCGCCGACATCACCGATGGGGAAGATCGGGCT
CGCCACTTCGGGCTCATGAGCGCTTGTTTCGGCGTGGGTATGGTGGCAGGCCCCGTGGCCGGGGGACTGT
TGGGCGCCATCTCCTTGCATGCACCATTCCTTGCGGCGGCGGTGCTCAACGGCCTCAACCTACTACTGGG
CTGCTTCCTAATGCAGGAGTCGCATAAGGGAGAGCGTCGAATGGTGCACTCTCAGTACAATCTGCTCTGA
TGCCGCATAGTTAAGCCAGCCCCGACACCCGCCAACACCCGCTGACGCGCCCTGACGGGCTTGTCTGCTC
CCGGCATCCGCTTACAGACAAGCTGTGACCGTCTCCGGGAGCTGCATGTGTCAGAGGTTTTCACCGTCAT
CACCGAAACGCGCGAGACGAAAGGGCCTCGTGATACGCCTATTTTTATAGGTTAATGTCATGATAATAAT
GGTTTCTTAGACGTCAGGTGGCACTTTTCGGGGAAATGTGCGCGGAACCCCTATTTGTTTATTTTTCTAA
ATACATTCAAATATGTATCCGCTCATGAGACAATAACCCTGATAAATGCTTCAATAATATTGAAAAAGGA
AGAGTATGAGTATTCAACATTTCCGTGTCGCCCTTATTCCCTTTTTTGCGGCATTTTGCCTTCCTGTTTT
TGCTCACCCAGAAACGCTGGTGAAAGTAAAAGATGCTGAAGATCAGTTGGGTGCACGAGTGGGTTACATC
GAACTGGATCTCAACAGCGGTAAGATCCTTGAGAGTTTTCGCCCCGAAGAACGTTTTCCAATGATGAGCA
CTTTTAAAGTTCTGCTATGTGGCGCGGTATTATCCCGTATTGACGCCGGGCAAGAGCAACTCGGTCGCCG
CATACACTATTCTCAGAATGACTTGGTTGAGTACTCACCAGTCACAGAAAAGCATCTTACGGATGGCATG
ACAGTAAGAGAATTATGCAGTGCTGCCATAACCATGAGTGATAACACTGCGGCCAACTTACTTCTGACAA
CGATCGGAGGACCGAAGGAGCTAACCGCTTTTTTGCACAACATGGGGGATCATGTAACTCGCCTTGATCG
TTGGGAACCGGAGCTGAATGAAGCCATACCAAACGACGAGCGTGACACCACGATGCCTGTAGCAATGGCA
ACAACGTTGCGCAAACTATTAACTGGCGAACTACTTACTCTAGCTTCCCGGCAACAATTAATAGACTGGA
TGGAGGCGGATAAAGTTGCAGGACCACTTCTGCGCTCGGCCCTTCCGGCTGGCTGGTTTATTGCTGATAA
ATCTGGAGCCGGTGAGCGTGGGTCTCGCGGTATCATTGCAGCACTGGGGCCAGATGGTAAGCCCTCCCGT
ATCGTAGTTATCTACACGACGGGGAGTCAGGCAACTATGGATGAACGAAATAGACAGATCGCTGAGATAG
GTGCCTCACTGATTAAGCATTGGTAACTGTCAGACCAAGTTTACTCATATATACTTTAGATTGATTTAAA
ACTTCATTTTTAATTTAAAAGGATCTAGGTGAAGATCCTTTTTGATAATCTCATGACCAAAATCCCTTAA
CGTGAGTTTTCGTTCCACTGAGCGTCAGACCCCGTAGAAAAGATCAAAGGATCTTCTTGAGATCCTTTTT
TTCTGCGCGTAATCTGCTGCTTGCAAACAAAAAAACCACCGCTACCAGCGGTGGTTTGTTTGCCGGATCA
AGAGCTACCAACTCTTTTTCCGAAGGTAACTGGCTTCAGCAGAGCGCAGATACCAAATACTGTTCTTCTA
GTGTAGCCGTAGTTAGGCCACCACTTCAAGAACTCTGTAGCACCGCCTACATACCTCGCTCTGCTAATCC
TGTTACCAGTGGCTGCTGCCAGTGGCGATAAGTCGTGTCTTACCGGGTTGGACTCAAGACGATAGTTACC
GGATAAGGCGCAGCGGTCGGGCTGAACGGGGGGTTCGTGCACACAGCCCAGCTTGGAGCGAACGACCTAC
ACCGAACTGAGATACCTACAGCGTGAGCTATGAGAAAGCGCCACGCTTCCCGAAGGGAGAAAGGCGGACA
GGTATCCGGTAAGCGGCAGGGTCGGAACAGGAGAGCGCACGAGGGAGCTTCCAGGGGGAAACGCCTGGTA
TCTTTATAGTCCTGTCGGGTTTCGCCACCTCTGACTTGAGCGTCGATTTTTGTGATGCTCGTCAGGGGGG
CGGAGCCTATGGAAAAACGCCAGCAACGCGGCCTTTTTACGGTTCCTGGCCTTTTGCTGGCCTTTTGCTC
ACATGTTCTTTCCTGCGTTATCCCCTGATTCTGTGGATAACCGTATTACCGCCTTTGAGTGAGCTGATAC
CGCTCGCCGCAGCCGAACGACCGAGCGCAGCGAGTCAGTGAGCGAGGAAGCGGAAGAGCGCCCAATACGC
AAACCGCCTCTCCCCGCGCGTTGGCCGATTCATTAATGCAGCTGTGGAATGTGTGTCAGTTAGGGTGTGG
AAAGTCCCCAGGCTCCCCAGCAGGCAGAAGTATGCAAAGCATGCATCTCAATTAGTCAGCAACCAGGTGT
GGAAAGTCCCCAGGCTCCCCAGCAGGCAGAAGTATGCAAAGCATGCATCTCAATTAGTCAGCAACCATAG
TCCCGCCCCTAACTCCGCCCATCCCGCCCCTAACTCCGCCCAGTTCCGCCCATTCTCCGCCCCATGGCTG
ACTAATTTTTTTTATTTATGCAGAGGCCGAGGCCGCCTCGGCCTCTGAGCTATTCCAGAAGTAGTGAGGA
GGCTTTTTTGGAGGCCTAGGCTTTTGCAAAAAGCTTGGACACAAGACAGGCTTGCGAGATATGTTTGAGA
ATACCACTTTATCCCGCGTCAGGGAGAGGCAGTGCGTAAAAAGACGCGGACTCATGTGAAATACTGGTTT
TTAGTGCGCCAGATCTCTATAATCTCGCGCAACCTATTTTCCCCTCGAACACTTTTTAAGCCGTAGATAA
ACAGGCTGGGACACTTCACATGAGCGAAAAATACATCGTCACCTGGGACATGTTGCAGATCCATGCACGT
AAACTCGCAAGCCGACTGATGCCTTCTGAACAATGGAAAGGCATTATTGCCGTAAGCCGTGGCGGTCTGT
ACCGGGTGCGTTACTGGCGCGTGAACTGGGTATTCGTCATGTCGATACCGTTTGTATTTCCAGCTACGAT
CACGACAACCAGCGCGAGCTTAAAGTGCTGAAACGCGCAGAAGGCGATGGCGAAGGCTTCATCGTTATTG
ATGACCTGGTGGATACCGGTGGTACTGCGGTTGCGATTCGTGAAATGTATCCAAAAGCGCACTTTGTCAC
CATCTTCGCAAAACCGGCTGGTCGTCCGCTGGTTGATGACTATGTTGTTGATATCCCGCAAGATACCTGG
ATTGAACAGCCGTGGGATATGGGCGTCGTATTCGTCCCGCCAATCTCCGGTCGCTAATCTTTTCAACGCC
TGGCACTGCCGGGCGTTGTTCTTTTTAACTTCAGGCGGGTTACAATAGTTTCCAGTAAGTATTCTGGAGG
CTGCATCCATGACACAGGCAAACCTGAGCGAAACCCTGTTCAAACCCCGCTTTAAACATCCTGAAACCTC
GACGCTAGTCCGCCGCTTTAATCACGGCGCACAACCGCCTGTGCAGTCGGCCCTTGATGGTAAAACCATC
CCTCACTGGTATCGCATGATTAACCGTCTGATGTGGATCTGGCGCGGCATTGACCCACGCGAAATCCTCG
ACGTCCAGGCACGTATTGTGATGAGCGATGCCGAACGTACCGACGATGATTTATACGATACGGTGATTGG
CTACCGTGGCGGCAACTGGATTTATGAGTGGGCCCCGGATCTTTGTGAAGGAACCTTACTTCTGTGGTGT
GACATAATTGGACAAACTACCTACAGAGATTTAAAGCTCTAAGGTAAATATAAAATTTTTAAGTGTATAA
TGTGTTAAACTACTGATTCTAATTGTTTGTGTATTTTAGATTCCAACCTATGGAACTGATGAATGGGAGC
AGTGGTGGAATGCCTTTAATGAGGAAAACCTGTTTTGCTCAGAAGAAATGCCATCTAGTGATGATGAGGC
TACTGCTGACTCTCAACATTCTACTCCTCCAAAAAAGAAGAGAAAGGTAGAAGACCCCAAGGACTTTCCT
TCAGAATTGCTAAGTTTTTTGAGTCATGCTGTGTTTAGTAATAGAACTCTTGCTTGCTTTGCTATTTACA
CCACAAAGGAAAAAGCTGCACTGCTATACAAGAAAATTATGGAAAAATATTCTGTAACCTTTATAAGTAG
GCATAACAGTTATAATCATAACATACTGTTTTTTCTTACTCCACACAGGCATAGAGTGTCTGCTATTAAT
AACTATGCTCAAAAATTGTGTACCTTTAGCTTTTTAATTTGTAAAGGGGTTAATAAGGAATATTTGATGT
ATAGTGCCTTGACTAGAGATCATAATCAGCCATACCACATTTGTAGAGGTTTTACTTGCTTTAAAAAACC
TCCCACACCTCCCCCTGAACCTGAAACATAAAATGAATGCAATTGTTGTTGTTAACTTGTTTATTGCAGC
TTATAATGGTTACAAATAAAGCAATAGCATCACAAATTTCACAAATAAAGCATTTTTTTCACTGCATTCT
AGTTGTGGTTTGTCCAAACTCATCAATGTATCTTATCATGTCTGGATCAACTGGATAACTCAAGCTAACC
AAAATCATCCCAAACTTCCCACCCCATACCCTATTACCACTGCCAATTACCTGTGGTTTCATTTACTCTA
AACCTGTGATTCCTCTGAATTATTTTCATTTTAAAGAAATTGTATTTGTTAAATATGTACTACAAACTTA
GTAGT
